>Addgene plasmid #233571 | AiP14924 - pAAV-AiE0675m-minBG-iCre(297T)-BGHpA | addgene full sequence | sequence record 462827 | Addgene NGS Result
CCTGCAGGCAGCTGCGCGCTCGCTCGCTCACTGAGGCCGCCCGGGCGTCGGGCGACCTTTGGTCGCCCGG
CCTCAGTGAGCGAGCGAGCGCGCAGAGAGGGAGTGGCCAACTCCATCACTAGGGGTTCCTGCGGCCGCAC
GCGTAAGCAGAGCCCCTTTTGTCAGCCTTCTCTCTTACTGTTGTGGTTGTCATCACAACCCCCTCCCTCC
AGTAAAATGAAGACACGGATTCTCCTTGGTTACTGGGGGAGGTATCCAGGATACGCCAGGCCTCCAGCAC
CAGAATAAGACAGCCAAGGCCTCCAGCCTTGTACACTGAAGCAGCTCCTTTCCTCTCTAGAACAAAGCTA
GCCATTCCTGAATTACCCAGAACGCGTGAGCTCGGGCTGGGCATAAAAGTCAGGGCAGAGCCATCTATTG
CTTACATTTGCTTCTGGGATCCAGATCTTTCGAAGCTAGCCACCATGGTGCCCAAGAAGAAGAGGAAAGT
CTCCAACCTGCTGACTGTGCACCAAAACCTGCCTGCCCTCCCTGTGGATGCCACCTCTGATGAAGTCAGG
AAGAACCTGATGGACATGTTCAGGGACAGGCAGGCCTTCTCTGAACACACCTGGAAGATGCTCCTGTCTG
TGTGCAGATCCTGGGCTGCCTGGTGCAAGCTGAACAACAGGAAATGGTTCCCTGCTGAACCTGAGGATGT
GAGGGACTACCTCCTGTACCTGCAAGCCAGAGGCCTGGCTGTGAAGACCATCCAACAGCACCTGGGCCAG
CTCAACATGCTGCACAGGAGATCTGGCCTGCCTCGCCCTTCTGACTCCAATGCTGTGTCCCTGGTGATGA
GGAGAATCAGAAAGGAGAATGTGGATGCTGGGGAGAGAGCCAAGCAGGCCCTGGCCTTTGAACGCACTGA
CTTTGACCAAGTCAGATCCCTGATGGAGAACTCTGACAGATGCCAGGACATCAGGAACCTGGCCTTCCTG
GGCATTGCCTACAACACCCTGCTGCGCATTGCCGAAATTGCCAGAATCAGAGTGAAGGACATCTCCCGCA
CCGATGGTGGGAGAATGCTGATCCACATTGGCAGGACCAAGACCCTGGTGTCCACAGCTGGTGTGGAGAA
GGCCCTGTCCCTGGGGGTTACCAAGCTGGTGGAGAGATGGATCTCTGTGTCTGGTGTGGCTGATGACCCC
AACAACTACCTGTTCTGCCGGGTCAGAAAGAATGGTGTGGCTGCCCCTTCTGCCACCTCCCAACTGTCCA
CCCGGGCCCTGGAAGGGATCTTTGAGGCCACCCACCGCCTGATCTATGGTGCCAAGGATGACTCTGGGCA
GAGATACCTGGCCTGGTCTGGCCACTCTGCCAGAGTGGGTGCTGCCACCGACATGGCCAGGGCTGGTGTG
TCCATCCCTGAAATCATGCAGGCTGGTGGCTGGACCAATGTGAACATTGTGATGAACTACATCAGAAACC
TGGACTCTGAGACTGGGGCCATGGTGAGGCTGCTCGAAGATGGGGACTGAGGCGCGCCGAATTCAAGCTT
CTCGAGAGATCTTCGACTGTGCCTTCTAGTTGCCAGCCATCTGTTGTTTGCCCCTCCCCCGTGCCTTCCT
TGACCCTGGAAGGTGCCACTCCCACTGTCCTTTCCTAATAAAATGAGGAAATTGCATCGCATTGTCTGAG
TAGGTGTCATTCTATTCTGGGGGGTGGGGTGGGGCAGGACAGCAAGGGGGAGGATTGGGAAGACAATAGC
AGGCATGAGATCTCACGTGCGGACCGAGCGGCCGCAGGAACCCCTAGTGATGGAGTTGGCCACTCCCTCT
CTGCGCGCTCGCTCGCTCACTGAGGCCGGGCGACCAAAGGTCGCCCGACGCCCGGGCTTTGCCCGGGCGG
CCTCAGTGAGCGAGCGAGCGCGCAGCTGCCTGCAGGGGCGCCTGATGCGGTATTTTCTCCTTACGCATCT
GTGCGGTATTTCACACCGCATA
[95 nt withheld, positions 1983-2077]
T
[46 nt withheld, positions 2079-2124]
C
[141 nt withheld, positions 2126-2266]
CCTTTGACGTTGGAGTCCACGTTCTTT
[37 nt withheld, positions 2294-2330]
ACTCTATCTCGGGCTATTCTTTTGATTTATAAGGGATTTTGCCGATTTCGGTCTATTGGTTAAAAAATGA
GCTGATTTAACAAAAATTTAACGCGAATTTTAACAAAATATTAACGTTTACAATTTTATGGTGCACTCTC
AGTACAATCTGCTCTGATGCCGCATAGTTAAGCCAGCCCCGACACCCGCCAACACCCGCTGACGCGCCCT
GACGGGCTTGTCTGCTCCCGGCATCCGCTTACAGACAAGCTGTGACCGTCTCCGGGAGCTGCATGTGTCA
GAGGTTTTCACCGTCATCACCGAAACGCGCGAGACGAAAGGGCCTCGTGATACGCCTATTTTTATAGGTT
AATGTCATGATAATAATGGTTTCTTAGACGTCAGGTGGCACTTTTCGGGGAAATGTGCGCGGAACCCCTA
TTTGTTTATTTTTCTAAATACATTCAAATATGTATCCGCTCATGAGACAATAACCCTGATAAATGCTTCA
ATAATATTGAAAAAGGAAGAGTATGAGTATTCAACATTTCCGTGTCGCCCTTATTCCCTTTTTTGCGGCA
TTTTGCCTTCCTGTTTTTGCTCACCCAGAAACGCTGGTGAAAGTAAAAGATGCTGAAGATCAGTTGGGTG
CACGAGTGGGTTACATCGAACTGGATCTCAACAGCGGTAAGATCCTTGAGAGTTTTCGCCCCGAAGAACG
TTTTCCAATGATGAGCACTTTTAAAGTTCTGCTATGTGGCGCGGTATTATCCCGTATTGACGCCGGGCAA
GAGCAACTCGGTCGCCGCATACACTATTCTCAGAATGACTTGGTTGAGTACTCACCAGTCACAGAAAAGC
ATCTTACGGATGGCATGACAGTAAGAGAATTATGCAGTGCTGCCATAACCATGAGTGATAACACTGCGGC
CAACTTACTTCTGACAACGATCGGAGGACCGAAGGAGCTAACCGCTTTTTTGCACAACATGGGGGATCAT
GTAACTCGCCTTGATCGTTGGGAACCGGAGCTGAATGAAGCCATACCAAACGACGAGCGTGACACCACGA
TGCCTGTAGCAATGGCAACAACGTTGCGCAAACTATTAACTGGCGAACTACTTACTCTAGCTTCCCGGCA
ACAATTAATAGACTGGATGGAGGCGGATAAAGTTGCAGGACCACTTCTGCGCTCGGCCCTTCCGGCTGGC
TGGTTTATTGCTGATAAATCTGGAGCCGGTGAGCGTGGGTCTCGCGGTATCATTGCAGCACTGGGGCCAG
ATGGTAAGCCCTCCCGTATCGTAGTTATCTACACGACGGGGAGTCAGGCAACTATGGATGAACGAAATAG
ACAGATCGCTGAGATAGGTGCCTCACTGATTAAGCATTGGTAACTGTCAGACCAAGTTTACTCATATATA
CTTTAGATTGATTTAAAACTTCATTTTTAATTTAAAAGGATCTAGGTGAAGATCCTTTTTGATAATCTCA
TGACCAAAATCCCTTAACGTGAGTTTTCGTTCCACTGAGCGTCAGACCCCGTAGAAAAGATCAAAGGATC
TTCTTGAGATCCTTTTTTTCTGCGCGTAATCTGCTGCTTGCAAACAAAAAAACCACCGCTACCAGCGGTG
GTTTGTTTGCCGGATCAAGAGCTACCAACTCTTTTTCCGAAGGTAACTGGCTTCAGCAGAGCGCAGATAC
CAAATACTGTTCTTCTAGTGTAGCCGTAGTTAGGCCACCACTTCAAGAACTCTGTAGCACCGCCTACATA
CCTCGCTCTGCTAATCCTGTTACCAGTGGCTGCTGCCAGTGGCGATAAGTCGTGTCTTACCGGGTTGGAC
TCAAGACGATAGTTACCGGATAAGGCGCAGCGGTCGGGCTGAACGGGGGGTTCGTGCACACAGCCCAGCT
TGGAGCGAACGACCTACACCGAACTGAGATACCTACAGCGTGAGCTATGAGAAAGCGCCACGCTTCCCGA
AGGGAGAAAGGCGGACAGGTATCCGGTAAGCGGCAGGGTCGGAACAGGAGAGCGCACGAGGGAGCTTCCA
GGGGGAAACGCCTGGTATCTTTATAGTCCTGTCGGGTTTCGCCACCTCTGACTTGAGCGTCGATTTTTGT
GATGCTCGTCAGGGGGGCGGAGCCTATGGAAAAACGCCAGCAACGCGGCCTTTTTACGGTTCCTGGCCTT
TTGCTGGCCTTTTGCTCACATGT
Features (pLannotate 1.2.2; 12 found; start..end, strand, type, name):
     12..39      +  repeat_region  AAV2 ITR (fragment): inverted terminal repeat of adeno-associated virus serotype 2 inverted
     68..95      +  repeat_region  AAV2 ITR (fragment): inverted terminal repeat of adeno-associated virus serotype 2 inverted
    492..1517    +  CDS            cre: RECR_BPP1 - Experimental evidence at protein level: Swiss-Prot protein existence level 1. Catalyzes site-specific recombination between two 34-base- pair LOXP sites. Its role is to maintain the phage genome as a monomeric unit-copy plasmid in the lysogenic state. From Escherichia phage P1 (Bacteriophage P1).
   1557..1668    +  polyA_signal   bGH poly(A) signal: bovine growth hormone polyadenylation signal
   1786..1926    +  repeat_region  AAV2 ITR: inverted terminal repeat of adeno-associated virus serotype 2 inverted
   1931..1982    -  misc_feature   bom (fragment): basis of mobility region from pBR322
   2001..2456    +  rep_origin     f1 ori (sequence partly withheld): f1 bacteriophage origin of replication; arrow indicates direction of (+) strand synthesis
   2457..2506    -  misc_feature   bom (fragment): basis of mobility region from pBR322
   2608..2643    -  CDS            rop (fragment): Rop protein, which maintains plasmids at low copy number; rop
   2738..2842    +  promoter       AmpR promoter: bla
   2843..3703    +  CDS            AmpR: β-lactamase; bla; confers resistance to ampicillin, carbenicillin, and related antibiotics
   3874..4462    +  rep_origin     ori: high-copy-number ColE1/pMB1/pBR322/pUC origin of replication
