[The description below was written by a language model from this plasmid's Addgene catalogue record and pLannotate feature annotations shown in this document.]
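Description:
AiP14924 - pAAV-AiE0675m-minBG-iCre(297T)-BGHpA is a recombinant AAV transfer plasmid of about 4.5 kb, designed to deliver an enhancer-driven Cre recombinase to defined populations of brain cells. It is propagated in E. coli using a high-copy ColE1/pUC-type origin and selected with ampicillin through the bla (AmpR) gene and its own promoter. An f1 phage origin and small remnants of pBR322 bom and rop sequences are also present in the backbone. The expression cassette is flanked by AAV2 inverted terminal repeats, the cis elements needed for replication and packaging of the genome into AAV particles. The right-hand ITR is annotated in full, while the left one is detected only as short fragments, which is common for these repeat-rich, recombination-prone structures in sequencing-derived annotations.

Between the ITRs, the name indicates that the AiE0675m enhancer is placed upstream of a minimal beta-globin promoter (minBG). Neither element was picked up by the automated annotation, but the unannotated stretch preceding the coding sequence is where they would lie. A minimal promoter has little activity by itself, so transcription depends on the enhancer, which is meant to restrict expression to particular brain cell types. The record does not state which population AiE0675m targets. The payload is iCre, a codon-improved Cre recombinase, carrying an R297T substitution, followed by the bovine growth hormone polyadenylation signal. No tag or fluorescent reporter is annotated. The vector would therefore typically be paired with loxP-dependent reporter or effector alleles or viruses, so that recombination marks or manipulates the cells in which the enhancer is active. It belongs to a collection of enhancer AAVs developed for genetic access to cortical cell types.
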