Addgene plasmid #233571: AiP14924 - pAAV-AiE0675m-minBG-iCre(297T)-BGHpA
Purpose: AiE0675m is an enhancer sequence, designed to drive AAV-mediated transgene expression in specific populations of brain cells
Depositing lab: Jonathan Ting. Depositing organization: Allen Institute. Publication: A suite of enhancer AAVs and transgenic mouse lines for genetic access to cortical cell types. Ben-Simon Y, Hooper M, Narayan S, Daigle TL, Dwivedi D, Way SW, Oster A, Stafford DA, Mich JK, Taormina MJ, Martinez RA, Opitz-Araya X, Roth JR, Alexander JR, Allen S, Amster A, Arbuckle J, Ayala A, Baker PM, Bakken TE, Barcelli T, Barta S, Bendrick J, Bertagnolli D, Bielstein C, Bishwakarma P, Bowlus J, Boyer G, Brouner K, Casian B, Casper T, Chakka AB, Chakrabarty R, Chance RK, Chavan S, Clark M, Colbert K, Collman F, Daniel S, Departee M, DiValentin P, Donadio N, Dotson N, Egdorf T, Fliss T, Gabitto M, Garcia J, Gary A, Gasperini M, Gloe J, Goldy J, Gore BB, Graybuck L, Greisman N, Haeseleer F, Halterman C, Haradon Z, Hastings SD, Helback O, Ho W, Hockemeyer D, Huang C, Huff S, Hunker A, Johansen N, Jones D, Juneau Z, Kalmbach B, Kannan M, Khem S, Kussick E, Kutsal R, Larsen R, Lee C, Lee AY, Leibly M, Lenz GH, Li S, Liang E, Lusk N, Madigan Z, Malloy J, Malone J, McCue R, Melchor J, Mollenkopf T, Moosman S, Morin E, Newman D, Ng L, Ngo K, Omstead V, Otto S, Oyama A, Pena N, Pham T, Phillips E, Pom CA, Potekhina L, Ransford S, Ray PL, Rette D, Reynoldson C, Rimorin C, Rocha D, Ruiz A, Sanchez REA, Sawyer L, Sedeno-Cortes A, Sevigny JP, Shapovalova N, Shepard N, Shulga L, Sigler AR, Siverts L, Soliman S, Somasundaram S, Staats B, Stewart K, Szelenyi E, Tieu M, Trader C, Tran A, van Velthoven CTJ, Walker M, Wang Y, Weed N, Wirthlin M, Wood T, Wynalda B, Yao Z, Zhou T, Ariza J, Dee N, Reding M, Ronellenfitch K, Mufti S, Sunkin SM, Smith KA, Esposito L, Waters J, Thyagarajan B, Yao S, Lein ES, Zeng H, Levi BP, Ngai J, Ting JT, Tasic B. Cell. 2025 May 16:S0092-8674(25)00513-6. doi: 10.1016/j.cell.2025.05.002. PubMed 40403729.
Backbone
  Vector backbone: rAAV
  Vector type: AAV
Growth in bacteria
  Bacterial resistance: Ampicillin, 100 μg/mL
  Growth temperature: 30°C
  Growth strain: NEB Stable
  Copy number: Unknown
Gene/Insert
  Gene/Insert name: iCre(R297T)
Terms and licenses: Academic/Nonprofit Terms; Industry Terms: Not Available to Industry
How to cite: AiP14924 - pAAV-AiE0675m-minBG-iCre(297T)-BGHpA was a gift from Jonathan Ting (Addgene plasmid # 233571 ; http://n2t.net/addgene:233571 ; RRID:Addgene_233571)
